LOCUS       Exported 8334 bp ds-DNA circular SYN 23-SEP-2021
DEFINITION  Bacterial expression of a hyperactive PARP1 mutant (G871L
            destabilizes the autoinhibitory HD subdomain).
ACCESSION   .
VERSION     .
KEYWORDS    pET28_6xHis-PARP1-G871L
SOURCE      synthetic DNA construct
  ORGANISM  synthetic DNA construct
REFERENCE   1 (bases 1 to 8334)
  TITLE     PARP and ALC1 plasmids
REFERENCE   2 (bases 1 to 8334)
  AUTHORS   .
  TITLE     Direct Submission
  JOURNAL   Exported Sep 23, 2021 from SnapGene Server 1.1.58
            http://www.snapgene.com
FEATURES             Location/Qualifiers
     source          1..8334
                     /organism="synthetic DNA construct"
                     /mol_type="other DNA"
     primer_bind     1..20
                     /label=T7
                     /note="T7 promoter, forward primer"
     promoter        1..19
                     /label=T7 promoter
                     /note="promoter for bacteriophage T7 RNA polymerase"
     protein_bind    20..44
                     /label=lac operator
                     /bound_moiety="lac repressor encoded by lacI"
                     /note="The lac repressor binds to the lac operator to
                     inhibit transcription in E. coli. This inhibition can be
                     relieved by adding lactose or
                     isopropyl-beta-D-thiogalactopyranoside (IPTG)."
     RBS             59..81
                     /note="efficient ribosome binding site from bacteriophage
                     T7 gene 10 (Olins and Rangwala, 1989)"
     CDS             100..117
                     /codon_start=1
                     /product="6xHis affinity tag"
                     /label=6xHis
                     /translation="HHHHHH"
     CDS             127..144
                     /codon_start=1
                     /product="thrombin recognition and cleavage site"
                     /label=thrombin site
                     /translation="LVPRGS"
     CDS             3199..3216
                     /codon_start=1
                     /product="6xHis affinity tag"
                     /label=6xHis
                     /translation="HHHHHH"
     primer_bind     complement(3269..3287)
                     /label=T7 Term
                     /note="T7 terminator, reverse primer"
     terminator      3283..3330
                     /label=T7 terminator
                     /note="transcription terminator for bacteriophage T7 RNA
                     polymerase"
     rep_origin      3367..3822
                     /direction=RIGHT
                     /label=f1 ori
                     /note="f1 bacteriophage origin of replication; arrow
                     indicates direction of (+) strand synthesis"
     primer_bind     complement(3454..3473)
                     /label=F1ori-R
                     /note="F1 origin, reverse primer"
     primer_bind     3664..3685
                     /label=F1ori-F
                     /note="F1 origin, forward primer"
     CDS             complement(3914..4729)
                     /codon_start=1
                     /gene="aph(3')-Ia"
                     /product="aminoglycoside phosphotransferase"
                     /label=KanR
                     /note="confers resistance to kanamycin in bacteria or G418
                     (Geneticin(R)) in eukaryotes"
                     /translation="MSHIQRETSCSRPRLNSNMDADLYGYKWARDNVGQSGATIYRLYG
                     KPDAPELFLKHGKGSVANDVTDEMVRLNWLTEFMPLPTIKHFIRTPDDAWLLTTAIPGK
                     TAFQVLEEYPDSGENIVDALAVFLRRLHSIPVCNCPFNSDRVFRLAQAQSRMNNGLVDA
                     SDFDDERNGWPVEQVWKEMHKLLPFSPDSVVTHGDFSLDNLIFDEGKLIGCIDVGRVGI
                     ADRYQDLAILWNCLGEFSPSLQKRLFQKYGIDNPDMNKLQFHLMLDEFF"
     primer_bind     4637..4656
                     /label=Kan-R
                     /note="Kanamycin resistance gene, reverse primer"
     primer_bind     4721..4740
                     /label=pENTR-R
                     /note="pENTR vectors, reverse primer"
     rep_origin      4851..5439
                     /direction=RIGHT
                     /label=ori
                     /note="high-copy-number ColE1/pMB1/pBR322/pUC origin of
                     replication"
     primer_bind     5340..5359
                     /label=pBR322ori-F
                     /note="pBR322 origin, forward primer"
     primer_bind     5593..5610
                     /label=L4440
                     /note="L4440 vector, forward primer"
     misc_feature    5625..5764
                     /label=bom
                     /note="basis of mobility region from pBR322"
     primer_bind     complement(5690..5709)
                     /label=pRS-marker
                     /note="pRS vectors, use to sequence yeast selectable
                     marker"
     primer_bind     5850..5872
                     /label=pGEX 3'
                     /note="pGEX vectors, reverse primer"
     CDS             complement(5866..6057)
                     /codon_start=1
                     /gene="rop"
                     /product="Rop protein, which maintains plasmids at low copy
                     number"
                     /label=rop
                     /translation="MTKQEKTALNMARFIRSQTLTLLEKLNELDADEQADICESLHDHA
                     DELYRSCLARFGDDGENL"
     CDS             complement(6866..7948)
                     /codon_start=1
                     /gene="lacI"
                     /product="lac repressor"
                     /label=lacI
                     /note="The lac repressor binds to the lac operator to
                     inhibit transcription in E. coli. This inhibition can be
                     relieved by adding lactose or
                     isopropyl-beta-D-thiogalactopyranoside (IPTG)."
                     /translation="MKPVTLYDVAEYAGVSYQTVSRVVNQASHVSAKTREKVEAAMAEL
                     NYIPNRVAQQLAGKQSLLIGVATSSLALHAPSQIVAAIKSRADQLGASVVVSMVERSGV
                     EACKAAVHNLLAQRVSGLIINYPLDDQDAIAVEAACTNVPALFLDVSDQTPINSIIFSH
                     EDGTRLGVEHLVALGHQQIALLAGPLSSVSARLRLAGWHKYLTRNQIQPIAEREGDWSA
                     MSGFQQTMQMLNEGIVPTAMLVANDQMALGAMRAITESGLRVGADISVVGYDDTEDSSC
                     YIPPLTTIKQDFRLLGQTSVDRLLQLSQGQAVKGNQLLPVSLVKRKTTLAPNTQTASPR
                     ALADSLMQLARQVSRLESGQ"
     primer_bind     7910..7929
                     /label=LacI-R
                     /note="LacI, reverse primer"
     promoter        complement(7949..8026)
                     /gene="lacI"
                     /label=lacI promoter
     primer_bind     8232..8251
                     /label=pBRrevBam
                     /note="pBR322 vectors, tet region, downstream of BamHI,
                     reverse primer"
ORIGIN
        1 taatacgact cactataggg gaattgtgag cggataacaa ttcccctcta gaaataattt
       61 tgtttaactt taagaaggag atataccatg ggcagcagcc atcatcatca tcatcacagc
      121 agcggcctgg tgccgcgcgg cagccatatg gcggagtctt ctgataagct gtatcgagtc
      181 gagtacgcca agagcgggcg cgcctcttgc aagaaatgca gcgagagcat ccccaaggac
      241 tcgctccgga tggccatcat ggtgcagtcg cccatgtttg atggaaaagt cccacactgg
      301 taccacttct cctgcttctg gaaggtgggc cactccatcc ggcaccctga cgttgaggtg
      361 gatgggttct ctgagcttcg gtgggatgac cagcagaaag tcaagaagac agcggaagct
      421 ggaggagtga caggcaaagg ccaggatgga attggtagca aggcagagaa gactctgggt
      481 gactttgcag cagagtatgc caagtccaac agaagtacgt gcaaggggtg tatggagaag
      541 atagaaaagg gccaggtgcg cctgtccaag aagatggtgg acccggagaa gccacagcta
      601 ggcatgattg accgctggta ccatccaggc tgctttgtca agaacaggga ggagctgggt
      661 ttccggcccg agtacagtgc gagtcagctc aagggcttca gcctccttgc tacagaggat
      721 aaggaagccc tgaagaagca gctcccagga gtcaagagtg aaggaaagag aaaaggcgat
      781 gaggtggatg gagtggatga agtggcgaag aagaaatcta aaaaagaaaa agacaaggat
      841 agtaagcttg aaaaagccct aaaggctcag aacgacctga tctggaacat caaggacgag
      901 ctaaagaaag tgtgttcaac taatgacctg aaggagctac tcatcttcaa caagcagcaa
      961 gtgccttctg gggagtcggc gatcttggac cgagtagctg atggcatggt gttcggtgcc
     1021 ctccttccct gcgaggaatg ctcgggtcag ctggtcttca agagcgatgc ctattactgc
     1081 actggggacg tcactgcctg gaccaagtgt atggtcaaga cacagacacc caaccggaag
     1141 gagtgggtaa ccccaaagga attccgagaa atctcttacc tcaagaaatt gaaggttaaa
     1201 aagcaggacc gtatattccc cccagaaacc agcgcctccg tggcggccac gcctccgccc
     1261 tccacagcct cggctcctgc tgctgtgaac tcctctgctt cagcagataa gccattatcc
     1321 aacatgaaga tcctgactct cgggaagctg tcccggaaca aggatgaagt gaaggccatg
     1381 attgagaaac tcggggggaa gttgacgggg acggccaaca aggcttccct gtgcatcagc
     1441 accaaaaagg aggtggaaaa gatgaataag aagatggagg aagtaaagga agccaacatc
     1501 cgagttgtgt ctgaggactt cctccaggac gtctccgcct ccaccaagag ccttcaggag
     1561 ttgttcttag cgcacatctt gtccccttgg ggggcagagg tgaaggcaga gcctgttgaa
     1621 gttgtggccc caagagggaa gtcaggggct gcgctctcca aaaaaagcaa gggccaggtc
     1681 aaggaggaag gtatcaacaa atctgaaaag agaatgaaat taactcttaa aggaggagca
     1741 gctgtggatc ctgattctgg actggaacac tctgcgcatg tcctggagaa aggtgggaag
     1801 gtcttcagtg ccacccttgg cctggtggac atcgttaaag gaaccaactc ctactacaag
     1861 ctccagcttc tggaggacga caaggaaaac aggtattgga tattcaggtc ctggggccgt
     1921 gtgggtacgg tgatcggtag caacaaactg gaacagatgc cgtccaagga ggatgccatt
     1981 gagcacttca tgaaattata tgaagaaaaa accgggaacg cttggcactc caaaaatttc
     2041 acgaagtatc ccaaaaagtt ctaccccctg gagattgact atggccagga tgaagaggca
     2101 gtgaagaagc tgacagtaaa tcctggcacc aagtccaagc tccccaagcc agttcaggac
     2161 ctcatcaaga tgatctttga tgtggaaagt atgaagaaag ccatggtgga gtatgagatc
     2221 gaccttcaga agatgccctt ggggaagctg agcaaaaggc agatccaggc cgcatactcc
     2281 atcctcagtg aggtccagca ggcggtgtct cagggcagca gcgactctca gatcctggat
     2341 ctctcaaatc gcttttacac cctgatcccc cacgactttg ggatgaagaa gcctccgctc
     2401 ctgaacaatg cagacagtgt gcaggccaag gcggaaatgc ttgacaacct gctggacatc
     2461 gaggtggcct acagtctgct caggggaggg tctgatgata gcagcaagga tcccatcgat
     2521 gtcaactatg agaagctcaa aactgacatt aaggtggttg acagagattc tgaagaagcc
     2581 gagatcatca ggaagtatgt taagaacact catgcaacca cacacaatgc gtatgacttg
     2641 gaagtcatcg atatctttaa gatagagcgt gaaggcgaat gccagcgtta caagcccttt
     2701 aagcagcttc ataaccgaag attgctgtgg cacgggtcca ggaccaccaa ctttgctctg
     2761 atcctgtccc agggtcttcg gatagccccg cctgaagcgc ccgtgacagg ctacatgttt
     2821 ggtaaaggga tctatttcgc tgacatggtc tccaagagtg ccaactactg ccatacgtct
     2881 cagggagacc caataggctt aatcctgttg ggagaagttg cccttggaaa catgtatgaa
     2941 ctgaagcacg cttcacatat cagcaagtta cccaagggca agcacagtgt caaaggtttg
     3001 ggcaaaacta cccctgatcc ttcagctaac attagtctgg atggtgtaga cgttcctctt
     3061 gggaccggga tttcatctgg tgtgaatgac acctctctac tatataacga gtacattgtc
     3121 tatgatattg ctcaggtaaa tctgaagtat ctgctgaaac tgaaattcaa ttttaagacc
     3181 tccctgtggt aactcgagca ccaccaccac caccactgag atccggctgc taacaaagcc
     3241 cgaaaggaag ctgagttggc tgctgccacc gctgagcaat aactagcata accccttggg
     3301 gcctctaaac gggtcttgag gggttttttg ctgaaaggag gaactatatc cggattggcg
     3361 aatgggnnnn nnnnnnnnnn nnnnnnnnnn nnnnnnnnnn nnnnnnnnnn nnnnnnnnnn
     3421 nnnnnnnnnn nnnnnnnnnn nnnnnnnnnn nnnnnnnnnn nnnnnnnnnn nnnnnnnnnn
     3481 nnnnnnnnnn cnnnnnnnnn nnnnnnnnnn nnnnnnnnnn nnnnnnnnnn nnnnnnnnnn
     3541 nnnnnnnnnn nnnnnnnnnn nnnnnnnnnn nnnnnnnnnn nnannnnnnn nnnnnnnnnn
     3601 nnnnnnnnnn nnnnnnnnnn nnnnnnnnnn nncctttgac gttggagtcc acgttctttn
     3661 nnnnnnnnnn nnnnnnnnnn nnnnnnnnnn nnnnnnaccc tatctcggtc tattcttttg
     3721 atttataagg gattttgccg atttcggcct attggttaaa aaatgagctg atttaacaaa
     3781 aatttaacgc gaattttaac aaaatattaa cgcttacaat ttaggtggca cttttcgggg
     3841 aaatgtgcgc ggaaccccta tttgtttatt tttctaaata cattcaaata tgtatccgct
     3901 catgaattaa ttcttagaaa aactcatcga gcatcaaatg aaactgcaat ttattcatat
     3961 caggattatc aataccatat ttttgaaaaa gccgtttctg taatgaagga gaaaactcac
     4021 cgaggcagtt ccataggatg gcaagatcct ggtatcggtc tgcgattccg actcgtccaa
     4081 catcaataca acctattaat ttcccctcgt caaaaataag gttatcaagt gagaaatcac
     4141 catgagtgac gactgaatcc ggtgagaatg gcaaaagttt atgcatttct ttccagactt
     4201 gttcaacagg ccagccatta cgctcgtcat caaaatcact cgcatcaacc aaaccgttat
     4261 tcattcgtga ttgcgcctga gcgagacgaa atacgcgatc gctgttaaaa ggacaattac
     4321 aaacaggaat cgaatgcaac cggcgcagga acactgccag cgcatcaaca atattttcac
     4381 ctgaatcagg atattcttct aatacctgga atgctgtttt cccggggatc gcagtggtga
     4441 gtaaccatgc atcatcagga gtacggataa aatgcttgat ggtcggaaga ggcataaatt
     4501 ccgtcagcca gtttagtctg accatctcat ctgtaacatc attggcaacg ctacctttgc
     4561 catgtttcag aaacaactct ggcgcatcgg gcttcccata caatcgatag attgtcgcac
     4621 ctgattgccc gacattatcg cgagcccatt tatacccata taaatcagca tccatgttgg
     4681 aatttaatcg cggcctagag caagacgttt cccgttgaat atggctcata acaccccttg
     4741 tattactgtt tatgtaagca gacagtttta ttgttcatga ccaaaatccc ttaacgtgag
     4801 ttttcgttcc actgagcgtc agaccccgta gaaaagatca aaggatcttc ttgagatcct
     4861 ttttttctgc gcgtaatctg ctgcttgcaa acaaaaaaac caccgctacc agcggtggtt
     4921 tgtttgccgg atcaagagct accaactctt tttccgaagg taactggctt cagcagagcg
     4981 cagataccaa atactgtcct tctagtgtag ccgtagttag gccaccactt caagaactct
     5041 gtagcaccgc ctacatacct cgctctgcta atcctgttac cagtggctgc tgccagtggc
     5101 gataagtcgt gtcttaccgg gttggactca agacgatagt taccggataa ggcgcagcgg
     5161 tcgggctgaa cggggggttc gtgcacacag cccagcttgg agcgaacgac ctacaccgaa
     5221 ctgagatacc tacagcgtga gctatgagaa agcgccacgc ttcccgaagg gagaaaggcg
     5281 gacaggtatc cggtaagcgg cagggtcgga acaggagagc gcacgaggga gcttccaggg
     5341 ggaaacgcct ggtatcttta tagtcctgtc gggtttcgcc acctctgact tgagcgtcga
     5401 tttttgtgat gctcgtcagg ggggcggagc ctatggaaaa acgccagcaa cgcggccttt
     5461 ttacggttcc tggccttttg ctggcctttt gctcacatgt tctttcctgc gttatcccct
     5521 gattctgtgg ataaccgtat taccgccttt gagtgagctg ataccgctcg ccgcagccga
     5581 acgaccgagc gcagcgagtc agtgagcgag gaagcggaag agcgcctgat gcggtatttt
     5641 ctccttacgc atctgtgcgg tatttcacac cgcaatggtg cactctcagt acaatctgct
     5701 ctgatgccgc atagttaagc cagtatacac tccgctatcg ctacgtgact gggtcatggc
     5761 tgcgccccga cacccgccaa cacccgctga cgcgccctga cgggcttgtc tgctcccggc
     5821 atccgcttac agacaagctg tgaccgtctc cgggagctgc atgtgtcaga ggttttcacc
     5881 gtcatcaccg aaacgcgcga ggcagctgcg gtaaagctca tcagcgtggt cgtgaagcga
     5941 ttcacagatg tctgcctgtt catccgcgtc cagctcgttg agtttctcca gaagcgttaa
     6001 tgtctggctt ctgataaagc gggccatgtt aagggcggtt ttttcctgtt tggtcactga
     6061 tgcctccgtg taagggggat ttctgttcat gggggtaatg ataccgatga aacgagagag
     6121 gatgctcacg atacgggtta ctgatgatga acatgcccgg ttactggaac gttgtgaggg
     6181 taaacaactg gcggtatgga tgcggcggga ccagagaaaa atcactcagg gtcaatgcca
     6241 gcgcttcgtt aatacagatg taggtgttcc acagggtagc cagcagcatc ctgcgatgca
     6301 gatccggaac ataatggtgc agggcgctga cttccgcgtt tccagacttt acgaaacacg
     6361 gaaaccgaag accattcatg ttgttgctca ggtcgcagac gttttgcagc agcagtcgct
     6421 tcacgttcgc tcgcgtatcg gtgattcatt ctgctaacca gtaaggcaac cccgccagcc
     6481 tagccgggtc ctcaacgaca ggagcacgat catgcgcacc cgtggggccg ccatgccggc
     6541 gataatggcc tgcttctcgc cgaaacgttt ggtggcggga ccagtgacga aggcttgagc
     6601 gagggcgtgc aagattccga ataccgcaag cgacaggccg atcatcgtcg cgctccagcg
     6661 aaagcggtcc tcgccgaaaa tgacccagag cgctgccggc acctgtccta cgagttgcat
     6721 gataaagaag acagtcataa gtgcggcgac gatagtcatg ccccgcgccc accggaagga
     6781 gctgactggg ttgaaggctc tcaagggcat cggtcgagat cccggtgcct aatgagtgag
     6841 ctaacttaca ttaattgcgt tgcgctcact gcccgctttc cagtcgggaa acctgtcgtg
     6901 ccagctgcat taatgaatcg gccaacgcgc ggggagaggc ggtttgcgta ttgggcgcca
     6961 gggtggtttt tcttttcacc agtgagacgg gcaacagctg attgcccttc accgcctggc
     7021 cctgagagag ttgcagcaag cggtccacgc tggtttgccc cagcaggcga aaatcctgtt
     7081 tgatggtggt taacggcggg atataacatg agctgtcttc ggtatcgtcg tatcccacta
     7141 ccgagatatc cgcaccaacg cgcagcccgg actcggtaat ggcgcgcatt gcgcccagcg
     7201 ccatctgatc gttggcaacc agcatcgcag tgggaacgat gccctcattc agcatttgca
     7261 tggtttgttg aaaaccggac atggcactcc agtcgccttc ccgttccgct atcggctgaa
     7321 tttgattgcg agtgagatat ttatgccagc cagccagacg cagacgcgcc gagacagaac
     7381 ttaatgggcc cgctaacagc gcgatttgct ggtgacccaa tgcgaccaga tgctccacgc
     7441 ccagtcgcgt accgtcttca tgggagaaaa taatactgtt gatgggtgtc tggtcagaga
     7501 catcaagaaa taacgccgga acattagtgc aggcagcttc cacagcaatg gcatcctggt
     7561 catccagcgg atagttaatg atcagcccac tgacgcgttg cgcgagaaga ttgtgcaccg
     7621 ccgctttaca ggcttcgacg ccgcttcgtt ctaccatcga caccaccacg ctggcaccca
     7681 gttgatcggc gcgagattta atcgccgcga caatttgcga cggcgcgtgc agggccagac
     7741 tggaggtggc aacgccaatc agcaacgact gtttgcccgc cagttgttgt gccacgcggt
     7801 tgggaatgta attcagctcc gccatcgccg cttccacttt ttcccgcgtt ttcgcagaaa
     7861 cgtggctggc ctggttcacc acgcgggaaa cggtctgata agagacaccg gcatactctg
     7921 cgacatcgta taacgttact ggtttcacat tcaccaccct gaattgactc tcttccgggc
     7981 gctatcatgc cataccgcga aaggttttgc gccattcgat ggtgtccggg atctcgacgc
     8041 tctcccttat gcgactcctg cattaggaag cagcccagta gtaggttgag gccgttgagc
     8101 accgccgccg caaggaatgg tgcatgcaag gagatggcgc ccaacagtcc cccggccacg
     8161 gggcctgcca ccatacccac gccgaaacaa gcgctcatga gcccgaagtg gcgagcccga
     8221 tcttccccat cggtgatgtc ggcgatatag gcgccagcaa ccgcacctgt ggcgccggtg
     8281 atgccggcca cgatgcgtcc ggcgtagagg atcgagatct cgatcccgcg aaat
//
