[The description below was written by a language model from this plasmid's Addgene catalogue record and the feature table of its GenBank file.]
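Description:
pET28_6xHis-PARP1-G871L is an 8,334 bp bacterial expression plasmid built on the pET28 backbone for producing a mutant form of human PARP1 in E. coli. It is maintained through a ColE1/pBR322-type origin together with the rop gene, which holds copy number low and agrees with the low-copy listing in the record. Selection is by kanamycin through the aph(3')-Ia resistance gene. An f1 phage origin and the pBR322 bom region are also present as standard backbone elements.

Expression follows the usual pET arrangement. A T7 promoter is followed immediately by a lac operator and the T7 gene 10 ribosome binding site, and the plasmid-borne lacI gene supplies repressor. Transcription therefore depends on a host providing T7 RNA polymerase and is induced with IPTG, and a T7 terminator closes the unit. The open reading frame starts with a backbone-encoded N-terminal 6xHis tag and a thrombin cleavage site, allowing metal-affinity purification and optional tag removal. This is followed by full-length PARP1 (residues 1-1014), inserted by Gibson cloning. The PARP1 coding region itself is not annotated in the feature table. A second 6xHis sequence is annotated downstream of the insert region, but the record lists only the N-terminal tag and does not state whether the downstream one is translated.

The insert carries G871L, which destabilizes the autoinhibitory helical (HD) subdomain and yields a hyperactive enzyme, along with V762A. The depositor notes that expression may be toxic to the host. The plasmid comes from work on the roles of PARP1 in ALC1-dependent nucleosome remodeling, where it would provide recombinant hyperactive PARP1.
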