Addgene plasmid #174798: pET28_6xHis-PARP1-G871L
Purpose: Bacterial expression of a hyperactive PARP1 mutant (G871L destabilizes the autoinhibitory HD subdomain)
Depositing lab: Joan Conaway. Depositing organization: Stowers Institute for Medical Research. Publication: Multiple roles for PARP1 in ALC1-dependent nucleosome remodeling. Ooi SK, Sato S, Tomomori-Sato C, Zhang Y, Wen Z, Banks CAS, Washburn MP, Unruh JR, Florens L, Conaway RC, Conaway JW. Proc Natl Acad Sci U S A. 2021 Sep 7;118(36). pii: 2107277118. doi: 10.1073/pnas.2107277118. PubMed 34465625.
Backbone
  Vector backbone: pET28
  Vector type: Bacterial Expression
Growth in bacteria
  Bacterial resistance: Kanamycin, 50 μg/mL
  Growth temperature: 37°C
  Growth strain: DH5alpha
  Copy number: Low Copy
Gene/Insert
  Gene/Insert name: PARP1-G871L
  Species: H. sapiens (human)
  Mutation: G871L, V762A
  Entrez Gene: PARP1 (a.k.a. ADPRT, ADPRT 1, ADPRT1, ARTD1, PARP, PARP-1, PARS, PPOL, Poly-PARP, pADPRT-1)
  Tag / fusion protein: 6xHis (N terminal on backbone)
  Cloning method: Gibson Cloning
Terms and licenses: Academic/Nonprofit Terms; Industry Terms: Not Available to Industry
Depositor comments: Protein residues 1-1014 (V762A, G871L) (*protein expression may be toxic to host, add 10 mM benzamide to all growth media, see PMID: 28695525 for protocol) (see PMID: 26626480 for detail about the mutation)
How to cite: pET28_6xHis-PARP1-G871L was a gift from Joan Conaway (Addgene plasmid # 174798 ; http://n2t.net/addgene:174798 ; RRID:Addgene_174798)
